Addgene plasmid #144714: TFORF3238
Purpose: Lentiviral vector for overexpressing transcription factor ORFs with unique 24-bp barcodes. Barcodes facilitate identification of transcription factors in pooled screens.
Depositing lab: Feng Zhang. Depositing organization: Broad Institute. Publication: A transcription factor atlas of directed differentiation. Joung J, Ma S, Tay T, Geiger-Schuller KR, Kirchgatterer PC, Verdine VK, Guo B, Arias-Garcia MA, Allen WE, Singh A, Kuksenko O, Abudayyeh OO, Gootenberg JS, Fu Z, Macrae RK, Buenrostro JD, Regev A, Zhang F. Cell. 2023 Jan 5;186(1):209-229.e26. doi: 10.1016/j.cell.2022.11.026. PubMed 36608654.
Backbone
  Vector backbone: pLX_TRC317
  Backbone manufacturer: Broad Institute Genetic Perturbation Platform
  Backbone size w/o insert (bp): 8264
  Vector type: Mammalian Expression, Lentiviral
  Selectable markers: Puromycin
Growth in bacteria
  Bacterial resistance: Ampicillin, 100 μg/mL
  Growth temperature: 37°C
  Growth strain: NEB Stable
  Copy number: High Copy
Gene/Insert
  Gene/Insert name: GTF2A1
  Species: H. sapiens (human)
  Insert size (bp): 1337
  Entrez Gene: GTF2A1 (a.k.a. TF2A1, TFIIA, TFIIA-42, TFIIAL)
  Promoter: EF1a
  Tag / fusion protein: V5 (C terminal on insert)
  Cloning method: Gateway Cloning
  Sequencing primers: 5′ GGGTGGAGACTGAAGTTAGGCCAG; 3′ CACATAGCGTAAAAGGAGCAACATAG
Resource information
  A portion of this plasmid was derived from a plasmid made by: Broad Institute Genetic Perturbation Platform
Terms and licenses: Academic/Nonprofit Terms; Industry Terms: Not Available to Industry
Depositor comments: NM_015859.3 Please test multiple small colonies in case of plasmid recombination. To make this collection available in a timely manner, a portion of this collection was not fully sequenced by Addgene. If an Addgene verified full plasmid sequence is not available, please contact us prior to placing an order to request the full sequence.
How to cite: TFORF3238 was a gift from Feng Zhang (Addgene plasmid # 144714 ; http://n2t.net/addgene:144714 ; RRID:Addgene_144714)
