[The description below was written by a language model from this plasmid's Addgene catalogue record and pLannotate feature annotations shown in this document.]
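Description:
TFORF3238 is a lentiviral mammalian expression plasmid built on the pLX_TRC317 backbone and carrying the human GTF2A1 open reading frame, which encodes the large subunit of the general transcription factor TFIIA. It belongs to a barcoded transcription factor ORF collection. Each clone carries a unique 24-bp barcode so that the overexpressed factor can be identified in pooled screens. The barcode is not annotated as a separate feature in the table. In bacteria the plasmid replicates from a high-copy ColE1/pUC-type origin and is selected with ampicillin through the bla gene. An f1 origin and remnants of a lac/lacZα cloning region are also present in the backbone. The depositor notes that the plasmid can recombine during propagation, as is common for LTR-containing vectors.

The viral cassette has a third-generation, self-inactivating layout. An RSV promoter drives a truncated HIV-1 5' LTR, followed by the Ψ packaging signal with a partial gag sequence, the RRE for Rev-dependent export of the genomic RNA, a cPPT/CTS element, and a ΔU3 3' LTR followed by an SV40 polyadenylation signal. Within the provirus, an SV40 early promoter drives puromycin N-acetyltransferase for selection of transduced cells. Downstream, the strong constitutive EF-1α promoter drives GTF2A1. The ORF was inserted by Gateway cloning and is flanked by attB1 and attB2 sites, and it reads into a C-terminal V5 epitope tag for detection. A WPRE after the cassette enhances transcript stability and expression. The construct is used to make lentivirus for stable overexpression of GTF2A1 in mammalian cells, either individually or in pooled screens such as directed differentiation studies.
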