Features (pLannotate 1.2.2; 34 found; start..end, strand, type, name):
      5..231     +  promoter       RSV promoter: Rous sarcoma virus enhancer/promoter
    232..412     +  LTR            5' LTR (truncated): truncated 5' long terminal repeat (LTR) from HIV-1
    459..584     +  misc_feature   HIV-1 Ψ: packaging signal of human immunodeficiency virus type 1
    568..931     +  CDS            HIV-1 gag (fragment): gag protein from human immunodeficiency virus 1; gag
   1077..1310    +  misc_feature   RRE: The Rev response element (RRE) of HIV-1 allows for Rev-dependent mRNA export from the nucleus to the cytoplasm.
   1687..1713    +  CDS            Rev (fragment): human immunodeficiency virus 1 (HIV-1) Rev protein; rev; enhances nuclear export of unspliced and incompletely spliced viral mRNAs
   1720..1743    +  promoter       SV40 promoter (fragment): SV40 early promoter
   1744..1815    +  promoter       SV40 promoter (fragment): SV40 enhancer and early promoter
   1839..1974    +  rep_origin     SV40 ori: SV40 origin of replication
   2020..2616    +  CDS            PuroR (fragment): puromycin N-acetyltransferase; pac from Streptomyces; confers resistance to puromycin
   2665..2782    +  misc_feature   cPPT/CTS: central polypurine tract and central termination sequence of HIV-1
   2847..2913    +  CDS            small t antigen (fragment): SV40 (simian virus 40) small t antigen
   2920..4098    +  promoter       EF-1α promoter: strong constitutive promoter for human elongation factor EF-1α
   4119..4136    +  protein_bind   attB1 (fragment): mutant version of attB; core recombination site for the Gateway® BP reaction BP Clonase™
   4145..5272    +  CDS            GTF2A1: TF2AA_HUMAN - Also known as TF2A1. Experimental evidence at protein level: Swiss-Prot protein existence level 1. TFIIA is a component of the transcription machinery of RNA polymerase II and plays an important role in transcriptional activation. TFIIA in a complex with TBP mediates transcriptional activity. From Homo sapiens (Human).
   5280..5297    -  protein_bind   attB2 (fragment): mutant version of attB; core recombination site for the Gateway® BP reaction BP Clonase™
   5306..5347    +  CDS            V5 tag: epitope tag from simian virus 5
   5363..5416    +  promoter       U6 promoter (fragment): RNA polymerase III promoter for human U6 snRNA
   5458..6046    +  misc_feature   WPRE: woodchuck hepatitis virus posttranscriptional regulatory element
   6097..6116    +  misc_feature   cPPT/CTS (fragment): central polypurine tract and central termination sequence of HIV-1
   6118..6351    +  LTR            3' LTR (ΔU3): self-inactivating 3' long terminal repeat (LTR) from HIV-1
   6429..6550    +  polyA_signal   SV40 poly(A) signal: SV40 polyadenylation signal
   6590..6725    +  rep_origin     SV40 ori: SV40 origin of replication
   6746..6764    -  promoter       T7 promoter: promoter for bacteriophage T7 RNA polymerase
   6772..6927    +  CDS            lacZα (fragment): LacZα fragment of β-galactosidase; lacZ fragment
   6932..7360    +  rep_origin     f1 ori (sequence partly withheld): f1 bacteriophage origin of replication; arrow indicates direction of (+) strand synthesis
   7413..7517    +  promoter       AmpR promoter: bla
   7518..8378    +  CDS            AmpR: β-lactamase; bla; confers resistance to ampicillin, carbenicillin, and related antibiotics
   8549..9137    +  rep_origin     ori: high-copy-number ColE1/pMB1/pBR322/pUC origin of replication
   9320..9412    +  CDS            lacI (fragment): lac repressor; lacI; The lac repressor binds to the lac operator to inhibit transcription in E. coli. This inhibition can be relieved by adding lactose or isopropyl-β-D-thiogalactopyranoside (IPTG).
   9425..9446    +  protein_bind   CAP binding site: CAP binding activates transcription in the presence of cAMP. E. coli catabolite activator protein
   9461..9491    +  promoter       lac promoter: promoter for the E. coli lac operon
   9499..9515    +  protein_bind   lac operator: The lac repressor binds to the lac operator to inhibit transcription in E. coli. This inhibition can be relieved by adding lactose or isopropyl-β-D-thiogalactopyranoside (IPTG). lac repressor encoded by lacI
   9560..9578    +  promoter       T3 promoter: promoter for bacteriophage T3 RNA polymerase
>Addgene plasmid #144714 | TFORF3238 | addgene full sequence | sequence record 404319 | Addgene NGS Result
TTAATGTAGTCTTATGCAATACTCTTGTAGTCTTGCAACATGGTAACGATGAGTTAGCAACATGCCTTAC
AAGGAGAGAAAAAGCACCGTGCATGCCGATTGGTGGAAGTAAGGTGGTACGATCGTGCCTTATTAGGAAG
GCAACAGACGGGTCTGACATGGATTGGACGAACCACTGAATTGCCGCATTGCAGAGATATTGTATTTAAG
TGCCTAGCTCGATACATAAACGGGTCTCTCTGGTTAGACCAGATCTGAGCCTGGGAGCTCTCTGGCTAAC
TAGGGAACCCACTGCTTAAGCCTCAATAAAGCTTGCCTTGAGTGCTTCAAGTAGTGTGTGCCCGTCTGTT
GTGTGACTCTGGTAACTAGAGATCCCTCAGACCCTTTTAGTCAGTGTGGAAAATCTCTAGCAGTGGCGCC
CGAACAGGGACTTGAAAGCGAAAGGGAAACCAGAGGAGCTCTCTCGACGCAGGACTCGGCTTGCTGAAGC
GCGCACGGCAAGAGGCGAGGGGCGGCGACTGGTGAGTACGCCAAAAATTTTGACTAGCGGAGGCTAGAAG
GAGAGAGATGGGTGCGAGAGCGTCAGTATTAAGCGGGGGAGAATTAGATCGCGATGGGAAAAAATTCGGT
TAAGGCCAGGGGGAAAGAAAAAATATAAATTAAAACATATAGTATGGGCAAGCAGGGAGCTAGAACGATT
CGCAGTTAATCCTGGCCTGTTAGAAACATCAGAAGGCTGTAGACAAATACTGGGACAGCTACAACCATCC
CTTCAGACAGGATCAGAAGAACTTAGATCATTATATAATACAGTAGCAACCCTCTATTGTGTGCATCAAA
GGATAGAGATAAAAGACACCAAGGAAGCTTTAGACAAGATAGAGGAAGAGCAAAACAAAAGTAAGACCAC
CGCACAGCAAGCGGCCGCTGATCTTCAGACCTGGAGGAGGAGATATGAGGGACAATTGGAGAAGTGAATT
ATATAAATATAAAGTAGTAAAAATTGAACCATTAGGAGTAGCACCCACCAAGGCAAAGAGAAGAGTGGTG
CAGAGAGAAAAAAGAGCAGTGGGAATAGGAGCTTTGTTCCTTGGGTTCTTGGGAGCAGCAGGAAGCACTA
TGGGCGCAGCGTCAATGACGCTGACGGTACAGGCCAGACAATTATTGTCTGGTATAGTGCAGCAGCAGAA
CAATTTGCTGAGGGCTATTGAGGCGCAACAGCATCTGTTGCAACTCACAGTCTGGGGCATCAAGCAGCTC
CAGGCAAGAATCCTGGCTGTGGAAAGATACCTAAAGGATCAACAGCTCCTGGGGATTTGGGGTTGCTCTG
GAAAACTCATTTGCACCACTGCTGTGCCTTGGAATGCTAGTTGGAGTAATAAATCTCTGGAACAGATTTG
GAATCACACGACCTGGATGGAGTGGGACAGAGAAATTAACAATTACACAAGCTTAATACACTCCTTAATT
GAAGAATCGCAAAACCAGCAAGAAAAGAATGAACAAGAATTATTGGAATTAGATAAATGGGCAAGTTTGT
GGAATTGGTTTAACATAACAAATTGGCTGTGGTATATAAAATTATTCATAATGATAGTAGGAGGCTTGGT
AGGTTTAAGAATAGTTTTTGCTGTACTTTCTATAGTGAATAGAGTTAGGCAGGGATATTCACCATTATCG
TTTCAGACCCACCTCCCAACCCCGAGGGGACCCATGCATTGCATCTCAATTAGTCAGCAACCAGGTGTGG
AAAGTCCCCAGGCTCCCCAGCAGGCAGAAGTATGCAAAGCATGCGTCTCAATTAGTCAGCAACCATAGTC
CCGCCCCTAACTCCGCCCATCCCGCCCCTAACTCCGCCCAGTTCCGCCCATTCTCCGCCCCATGGCTGAC
TAATTTTTTTTATTTATGCAGAGGCCGAGGCCGCCTCGGCCTCTGAGCTATTCCAGAAGTAGTGAGGAGG
CTTTTTTGGAGGCCTAGGCTTTTGCAAAAAGCTTTCTAGAGGTACCACCGGAGCTTACCATGACCGAGTA
CAAGCCCACGGTGCGCCTCGCCACCCGCGACGACGTCCCCAGGGCCGTACGCACCCTCGCCGCCGCGTTC
GCCGACTACCCCGCCACGCGCCACACCGTCGATCCGGACCGCCACATCGAGCGGGTCACCGAGCTGCAAG
AACTCTTCCTCACGCGCGTCGGGCTCGACATCGGCAAGGTGTGGGTCGCGGACGACGGCGCCGCCGTGGC
GGTCTGGACCACGCCGGAGAGCGTCGAAGCGGGGGCGGTGTTCGCCGAGATCGGCCCGCGCATGGCCGAG
TTGAGCGGTTCCCGGCTGGCCGCGCAGCAACAGATGGAAGGCCTCCTGGCGCCGCACCGGCCCAAGGAGC
CCGCGTGGTTCCTGGCCACCGTCGGCGTCTCGCCCGACCACCAGGGCAAGGGTCTGGGCAGCGCCGTCGT
GCTCCCCGGAGTGGAGGCGGCCGAGCGCGCCGGGGTGCCCGCCTTCCTGGAGACCTCCGCGCCCCGCAAC
CTCCCCTTCTACGAGCGGCTCGGCTTCACCGTCACCGCCGACGTCGAGGTGCCCGAAGGACCGCGCACCT
GGTGCATGACCCGCAAGCCCGGTGCCAGTTAACGAATTCTAGATCTTGAGACAAATGGCAGTATTCATCC
ACAATTTTAAAAGAAAAGGGGGGATTGGGGGGTACAGTGCAGGGGAAAGAATAGTAGACATAATAGCAAC
AGACATACAAACTAAAGAATTACAAAAACAAATTACAAAAATTCAAAATTTTCGGGTTTATTACAGGGAC
AGCAGAGATCCACTTTGGCGCCGGCTCGAGGCCTGCAGGTGCAAAGATGGATAAAGTTTTAAACAGAGAG
GAATCTTTGCAGCTAATGGACCTTCTAGGTCTTGAAAGGAGTGGGAATTGGCTCCGGTGCCCGTCAGTGG
GCAGAGCGCACATCGCCCACAGTCCCCGAGAAGTTGGGGGGAGGGGTCGGCAATTGAACCGGTGCCTAGA
GAAGGTGGCGCGGGGTAAACTGGGAAAGTGATGTCGTGTACTGGCTCCGCCTTTTTCCCGAGGGTGGGGG
AGAACCGTATATAAGTGCAGTAGTCGCCGTGAACGTTCTTTTTCGCAACGGGTTTGCCGCCAGAACACAG
GTAAGTGCCGTGTGTGGTTCCCGCGGGCCTGGCCTCTTTACGGGTTATGGCCCTTGCGTGCCTTGAATTA
CTTCCACCTGGCTGCAGTACGTGATTCTTGATCCCGAGCTTCGGGTTGGAAGTGGGTGGGAGAGTTCGAG
GCCTTGCGCTTAAGGAGCCCCTTCGCCTCGTGCTTGAGTTGAGGCCTGGCCTGGGCGCTGGGGCCGCCGC
GTGCGAATCTGGTGGCACCTTCGCGCCTGTCTCGCTGCTTTCGATAAGTCTCTAGCCATTTAAAATTTTT
GATGACCTGCTGCGACGCTTTTTTTCTGGCAAGATAGTCTTGTAAATGCGGGCCAAGATCTGCACACTGG
TATTTCGGTTTTTGGGGCCGCGGGCGGCGACGGGGCCCGTGCGTCCCAGCGCACATGTTCGGCGAGGCGG
GGCCTGCGAGCGCGGCCACCGAGAATCGGACGGGGGTAGTCTCAAGCTGGCCGGCCTGCTCTGGTGCCTG
GCCTCGCGCCGCCGTGTATCGCCCCGCCCTGGGCGGCAAGGCTGGCCCGGTCGGCACCAGTTGCGTGAGC
GGAAAGATGGCCGCTTCCCGGCCCTGCTGCAGGGAGCTCAAAATGGAGGACGCGGCGCTCGGGAGAGCGG
GCGGGTGAGTCACCCACACAAAGGAAAAGGGCCTTTCCGTCCTCAGCCGTCGCTTCATGTGACTCCACGG
AGTACCGGGCGCCGTCCAGGCACCTCGATTAGTTCTCGAGCTTTTGGAGTACGTCGTCTTTAGGTTGGGG
GGAGGGGTTTTATGCGATGGAGTTTCCCCACACTGAGTGGGTGGAGACTGAAGTTAGGCCAGCTTGGCAC
TTGATGTAATTCTCCTTGGAATTTGCCCTTTTTGAGTTTGGATCTTGGTTCATTCTCAAGCCTCAGACAG
TGGTTCAAAGTTTTTTTCTTCCATTTCAGGTGTCGTGAGGCTAGCATCGATTGATCAACAAGTTTGTACA
AAAAAGTTGGCACCATGGCGAACTCGGCAAATACAAACACCGTGCCTAAATTATACAGATCTGTGATTGA
AGATGTCATTAATGATGTGAGAGACATCTTTCTGGATGATGGAGTGGATGAACAAGTACTGATGGAACTA
AAAACTTTATGGGAAAACAAACTAATGCAGTCCAGGGCAGTAGATGGATTTCATTCAGAAGAGCAGCAGC
TTCTACTGCAAGTTCAACAGCAGCATCAACCCCAGCAGCAGCAGCATCACCACCATCACCATCATCAGCA
AGCTCAGCCTCAGCAGACAGTACCTCAGCAAGCGCAGACCCAGCAGGTTCTTATTCCTGCATCACAGCAA
GCCACAGCACCACAAGTTATTGTTCCAGATTCTAAGTTGATACAGCATATGAATGCATCAAACATGAGTG
CTGCTGCTACAGCTGCTACCTTAGCACTCCCTGCAGGTGTGACTCCTGTTCAGCAGATATTAACAAATTC
AGGCCAGCTTCTTCAGGTGGTCAGAGCAGCCAATGGTGCCCAATATATCTTTCAGCCTCAGCAGTCAGTG
GTTCTACAACAACAGGTTATACCACAAATGCAGCCTGGTGGAGTACAAGCTCCTGTTATACAGCAGGTGC
TGGCTCCTCTTCCTGGAGGGATTTCACCACAGACAGGTGTCATCATCCAGCCTCAGCAAATCTTATTTAC
AGGAAATAAGACTCAAGTTATACCTACGACAGTGGCAGCACCTACACCAGCCCAAGCACAGATAACTGCA
ACTGGCCAGCAGCAACCGCAGGCCCAGCCTGCTCAAACACAAGCTCCATTGGTCTTACAAGTTGATGGAA
CTGGGGATACATCATCTGAAGAAGATGAAGATGAAGAAGAAGACTATGATGATGATGAGGAGGAAGACAA
AGAGAAAGATGGAGCTGAAGATGGGCAGGTGGAAGAAGAGCCCCTCAATAGTGAAGATGATGTGAGTGAT
GAGGAAGGACAGGAACTCTTTGACACAGAAAATGTTGTTGTATGCCAATATGATAAGATACACAGAAGTA
AAAACAAATGGAAATTTCATCTCAAGGATGGCATTATGAATCTTAATGGAAGAGATTATATATTTTCCAA
AGCCATTGGAGATGCAGAATGGTTGCCAACTTTCTTGTACAAAGTGGTTGATATCGGTAAGCCTATCCCT
AACCCTCTCCTCGGTCTCGATTCTACGTAGTAATGAACTAGTCCGTAACTTGAAAGTATTTCGATTTCTT
GGCTTTATATATCTTGTGGAAAGGACGAAGTCAGTTCTCCTAAGGACCGCTCACGCGTTAAGTCGACAAT
CAACCTCTGGATTACAAAATTTGTGAAAGATTGACTGGTATTCTTAACTATGTTGCTCCTTTTACGCTAT
GTGGATACGCTGCTTTAATGCCTTTGTATCATGCTATTGCTTCCCGTATGGCTTTCATTTTCTCCTCCTT
GTATAAATCCTGGTTGCTGTCTCTTTATGAGGAGTTGTGGCCCGTTGTCAGGCAACGTGGCGTGGTGTGC
ACTGTGTTTGCTGACGCAACCCCCACTGGTTGGGGCATTGCCACCACCTGTCAGCTCCTTTCCGGGACTT
TCGCTTTCCCCCTCCCTATTGCCACGGCGGAACTCATCGCCGCCTGCCTTGCCCGCTGCTGGACAGGGGC
TCGGCTGTTGGGCACTGACAATTCCGTGGTGTTGTCGGGGAAATCATCGTCCTTTCCTTGGCTGCTCGCC
TGTGTTGCCACCTGGATTCTGCGCGGGACGTCCTTCTGCTACGTCCCTTCGGCCCTCAATCCAGCGGACC
TTCCTTCCCGCGGCCTGCTGCCGGCTCTGCGGCCTCTTCCGCGTCTTCGCCTTCGCCCTCAGACGAGTCG
GATCTCCCTTTGGGCCGCCTCCCCGCGTCGACTTTAAGACCAATGACTTACAAGGCAGCTGTAGATCTTA
GCCACTTTTTAAAAGAAAAGGGGGGACTGGAAGGGCTAATTCACTCCCAACGAAGACAAGATCTGCTTTT
TGCTTGTACTGGGTCTCTCTGGTTAGACCAGATCTGAGCCTGGGAGCTCTCTGGCTAACTAGGGAACCCA
CTGCTTAAGCCTCAATAAAGCTTGCCTTGAGTGCTTCAAGTAGTGTGTGCCCGTCTGTTGTGTGACTCTG
GTAACTAGAGATCCCTCAGACCCTTTTAGTCAGTGTGGAAAATCTCTAGCAGTACGTATAGTAGTTCATG
TCATCTTATTATTCAGTATTTATAACTTGCAAAGAAATGAATATCAGAGAGTGAGAGGAACTTGTTTATT
GCAGCTTATAATGGTTACAAATAAAGCAATAGCATCACAAATTTCACAAATAAAGCATTTTTTTCACTGC
ATTCTAGTTGTGGTTTGTCCAAACTCATCAATGTATCTTATCATGTCTGGCTCTAGCTATCCCGCCCCTA
ACTCCGCCCATCCCGCCCCTAACTCCGCCCAGTTCCGCCCATTCTCCGCCCCATGGCTGACTAATTTTTT
TTATTTATGCAGAGGCCGAGGCCGCCTCGGCCTCTGAGCTATTCCAGAAGTAGTGAGGAGGCTTTTTTGG
AGGCCTAGGGACGTACCCAATTCGCCCTATAGTGAGTCGTATTACGCGCGCTCACTGGCCGTCGTTTTAC
AACGTCGTGACTGGGAAAACCCTGGCGTTACCCAACTTAATCGCCTTGCAGCACATCCCCCTTTCGCCAG
CTGGCGTAATAGCGAAGAGGCCCGCACCGATCGCCCTTCCCAACAGTTGCGCAGCCTGAATGGCGAATGG
G
[124 nt withheld, positions 6932-7055]
C
[91 nt withheld, positions 7057-7147]
A
[49 nt withheld, positions 7149-7197]
CCTTTGACGTTGGAGTCCACGTTCTTT
[37 nt withheld, positions 7225-7261]
ACCCTATCTCGGTCTATTCTTTTGATTTATAAGGGATTTTGCCGATTTCGGCCTATTGGTTAAAAAATGA
GCTGATTTAACAAAAATTTAACGCGAATTTTAACAAAATATTAACGCTTACAATTTAGGTGGCACTTTTC
GGGGAAATGTGCGCGGAACCCCTATTTGTTTATTTTTCTAAATACATTCAAATATGTATCCGCTCATGAG
ACAATAACCCTGATAAATGCTTCAATAATATTGAAAAAGGAAGAGTATGAGTATTCAACATTTCCGTGTC
GCCCTTATTCCCTTTTTTGCGGCATTTTGCCTTCCTGTTTTTGCTCACCCAGAAACGCTGGTGAAAGTAA
AAGATGCTGAAGATCAGTTGGGTGCACGAGTGGGTTACATCGAACTGGATCTCAACAGCGGTAAGATCCT
TGAGAGTTTTCGCCCCGAAGAACGTTTTCCAATGATGAGCACTTTTAAAGTTCTGCTATGTGGCGCGGTA
TTATCCCGTATTGACGCCGGGCAAGAGCAACTCGGTCGCCGCATACACTATTCTCAGAATGACTTGGTTG
AGTACTCACCAGTCACAGAAAAGCATCTTACGGATGGCATGACAGTAAGAGAATTATGCAGTGCTGCCAT
AACCATGAGTGATAACACTGCGGCCAACTTACTTCTGACAACGATCGGAGGACCGAAGGAGCTAACCGCT
TTTTTGCACAACATGGGGGATCATGTAACTCGCCTTGATCGTTGGGAACCGGAGCTGAATGAAGCCATAC
CAAACGACGAGCGTGACACCACGATGCCTGTAGCAATGGCAACAACGTTGCGCAAACTATTAACTGGCGA
ACTACTTACTCTAGCTTCCCGGCAACAATTAATAGACTGGATGGAGGCGGATAAAGTTGCAGGACCACTT
CTGCGCTCGGCCCTTCCGGCTGGCTGGTTTATTGCTGATAAATCTGGAGCCGGTGAGCGTGGGTCTCGCG
GTATCATTGCAGCACTGGGGCCAGATGGTAAGCCCTCCCGTATCGTAGTTATCTACACGACGGGGAGTCA
GGCAACTATGGATGAACGAAATAGACAGATCGCTGAGATAGGTGCCTCACTGATTAAGCATTGGTAACTG
TCAGACCAAGTTTACTCATATATACTTTAGATTGATTTAAAACTTCATTTTTAATTTAAAAGGATCTAGG
TGAAGATCCTTTTTGATAATCTCATGACCAAAATCCCTTAACGTGAGTTTTCGTTCCACTGAGCGTCAGA
CCCCGTAGAAAAGATCAAAGGATCTTCTTGAGATCCTTTTTTTCTGCGCGTAATCTGCTGCTTGCAAACA
AAAAAACCACCGCTACCAGCGGTGGTTTGTTTGCCGGATCAAGAGCTACCAACTCTTTTTCCGAAGGTAA
CTGGCTTCAGCAGAGCGCAGATACCAAATACTGTTCTTCTAGTGTAGCCGTAGTTAGGCCACCACTTCAA
GAACTCTGTAGCACCGCCTACATACCTCGCTCTGCTAATCCTGTTACCAGTGGCTGCTGCCAGTGGCGAT
AAGTCGTGTCTTACCGGGTTGGACTCAAGACGATAGTTACCGGATAAGGCGCAGCGGTCGGGCTGAACGG
GGGGTTCGTGCACACAGCCCAGCTTGGAGCGAACGACCTACACCGAACTGAGATACCTACAGCGTGAGCT
ATGAGAAAGCGCCACGCTTCCCGAAGGGAGAAAGGCGGACAGGTATCCGGTAAGCGGCAGGGTCGGAACA
GGAGAGCGCACGAGGGAGCTTCCAGGGGGAAACGCCTGGTATCTTTATAGTCCTGTCGGGTTTCGCCACC
TCTGACTTGAGCGTCGATTTTTGTGATGCTCGTCAGGGGGGCGGAGCCTATGGAAAAACGCCAGCAACGC
GGCCTTTTTACGGTTCCTGGCCTTTTGCTGGCCTTTTGCTCACATGTTCTTTCCTGCGTTATCCCCTGAT
TCTGTGGATAACCGTATTACCGCCTTTGAGTGAGCTGATACCGCTCGCCGCAGCCGAACGACCGAGCGCA
GCGAGTCAGTGAGCGAGGAAGCGGAAGAGCGCCCAATACGCAAACCGCCTCTCCCCGCGCGTTGGCCGAT
TCATTAATGCAGCTGGCACGACAGGTTTCCCGACTGGAAAGCGGGCAGTGAGCGCAACGCAATTAATGTG
AGTTAGCTCACTCATTAGGCACCCCAGGCTTTACACTTTATGCTTCCGGCTCGTATGTTGTGTGGAATTG
TGAGCGGATAACAATTTCACACAGGAAACAGCTATGACCATGATTACGCCAAGCGCGCAATTAACCCTCA
CTAAAGGGAACAAAAGCTGGAGCTGCAAGC
