>Addgene plasmid #144714 | TFORF3238 | depositor partial sequence | sequence record 286257 | Insert
ATCGATTGATCAACAAGTTTGTACAAAAAAGTTGGCACCATGGCGAACTCGGCAAATACAAACACCGTGC
CTAAATTATACAGATCTGTGATTGAAGATGTCATTAATGATGTGAGAGACATCTTTCTGGATGATGGAGT
GGATGAACAAGTACTGATGGAACTAAAAACTTTATGGGAAAACAAACTAATGCAGTCCAGGGCAGTAGAT
GGATTTCATTCAGAAGAGCAGCAGCTTCTACTGCAAGTTCAACAGCAGCATCAACCCCAGCAGCAGCAGC
ATCACCACCATCACCATCATCAGCAAGCTCAGCCTCAGCAGACAGTACCTCAGCAAGCGCAGACCCAGCA
GGTTCTTATTCCTGCATCACAGCAAGCCACAGCACCACAAGTTATTGTTCCAGATTCTAAGTTGATACAG
CATATGAATGCATCAAACATGAGTGCTGCTGCTACAGCTGCTACCTTAGCACTCCCTGCAGGTGTGACTC
CTGTTCAGCAGATATTAACAAATTCAGGCCAGCTTCTTCAGGTGGTCAGAGCAGCCAATGGTGCCCAATA
TATCTTTCAGCCTCAGCAGTCAGTGGTTCTACAACAACAGGTTATACCACAAATGCAGCCTGGTGGAGTA
CAAGCTCCTGTTATACAGCAGGTGCTGGCTCCTCTTCCTGGAGGGATTTCACCACAGACAGGTGTCATCA
TCCAGCCTCAGCAAATCTTATTTACAGGAAATAAGACTCAAGTTATACCTACGACAGTGGCAGCACCTAC
ACCAGCCCAAGCACAGATAACTGCAACTGGCCAGCAGCAACCGCAGGCCCAGCCTGCTCAAACACAAGCT
CCATTGGTCTTACAAGTTGATGGAACTGGGGATACATCATCTGAAGAAGATGAAGATGAAGAAGAAGACT
ATGATGATGATGAGGAGGAAGACAAAGAGAAAGATGGAGCTGAAGATGGGCAGGTGGAAGAAGAGCCCCT
CAATAGTGAAGATGATGTGAGTGATGAGGAAGGACAGGAACTCTTTGACACAGAAAATGTTGTTGTATGC
CAATATGATAAGATACACAGAAGTAAAAACAAATGGAAATTTCATCTCAAGGATGGCATTATGAATCTTA
ATGGAAGAGATTATATATTTTCCAAAGCCATTGGAGATGCAGAATGGTTGCCAACTTTCTTGTACAAAGT
GGTTGATATCGGTAAGCCTATCCCTAACCCTCTCCTCGGTCTCGATTCTACGTAGTAATGAACTAGTCCG
TAACTTGAAAGTATTTCGATTTCTTGGCTTTATATATCTTGTGGAAAGGACGAAGTCAGTTCTCCTAAGG
ACCGCTC
