>Addgene plasmid #144714 | TFORF3238 | depositor partial sequence | sequence record 286258 | Barcode
AGTCAGTTCTCCTAAGGACCGCTC
